Addgene plasmid #192135: SchBE4max
Purpose: Expresses AncBE4max and nSchCas9
Depositing lab: Yongming Wang. Depositing organization: Fudan University. Publication: Compact SchCas9 Recognizes the Simple NNGR PAM. Wang S, Mao H, Hou L, Hu Z, Wang Y, Qi T, Tao C, Yang Y, Zhang C, Li M, Liu H, Hu S, Chai R, Wang Y. Adv Sci (Weinh). 2022 Feb;9(4):e2104789. doi: 10.1002/advs.202104789. Epub 2021 Dec 6. PubMed 34874112.
Backbone
  Vector backbone: Expression vector pKK44
  Vector type: Mammalian Expression
Growth in bacteria
  Bacterial resistance: Ampicillin, 100 μg/mL
  Growth temperature: 37°C
  Growth strain: DH5alpha
  Copy number: High Copy
Gene/Insert
  Gene/Insert name: AncBE4max, nSchCas9
  Species: Synthetic
  Mutation: SchCas9 (D9A)
  Cloning method: Gibson Cloning
Terms and licenses: Academic/Nonprofit Terms; Industry Terms: Not Available to Industry
How to cite: SchBE4max was a gift from Yongming Wang (Addgene plasmid # 192135 ; http://n2t.net/addgene:192135 ; RRID:Addgene_192135)
