[The description below was written by a language model from this plasmid's Addgene catalogue record and pLannotate feature annotations shown in this document.]
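Description:
SchBE4max is a mammalian expression plasmid, built on a backbone recorded as expression vector pKK44, that encodes a cytosine base editor in the AncBE4max architecture with a nickase form of the compact SchCas9 as its DNA-targeting module. It is maintained in E. coli as a high-copy plasmid through a ColE1/pUC-type origin and is selected with ampicillin via the β-lactamase gene. Remnants of lac regulatory elements and a pBR322 bom fragment are backbone carry-over.

The payload is a single transcription unit driven by the CMV enhancer and immediate-early promoter, with a T7 promoter just upstream of the coding region, and terminated by the bovine growth hormone polyadenylation signal. The annotated reading frame begins with an APOBEC1-type cytidine deaminase (matched by the annotation tool to rat APOBEC1; the catalogue name implies the ancestrally reconstructed variant). This is followed by a roughly 3.1 kb Cas9 segment that the tool labels by homology to Staphylococcus aureus Cas9 but which the record identifies as SchCas9 carrying the D9A nickase mutation. A uracil glycosylase inhibitor (UGI) from phage PBS2 follows; only one copy is annotated, although the gap before it leaves room for unannotated sequence. A puromycin N-acetyltransferase coding sequence lies downstream within the same unit, which would allow enrichment of transfected cells, though the record does not show how it is linked to the editor.

In use, the deaminase converts cytosine to uracil in the strand displaced by the guide RNA, the nickase cuts the opposite strand, and UGI blocks uracil excision, which favours C-to-T conversion. No guide RNA cassette is annotated, so a guide is presumably supplied separately. The associated publication describes SchCas9 as recognising a simple NNGR PAM.
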