Features (pLannotate 1.2.2; 18 found; start..end, strand, type, name):
    132..335     +  promoter       CMV promoter: human cytomegalovirus (CMV) immediate early promoter
    377..395     +  promoter       T7 promoter: promoter for bacteriophage T7 RNA polymerase
    466..1149    +  CDS            Apobec1: ABEC1_RAT - Experimental evidence at protein level: Swiss-Prot protein existence level 1. Catalytic component of the apolipoprotein B mRNA editing enzyme complex which is responsible for the postranscriptional editing of a CAA codon for Gln to a UAA codon for stop in the APOB mRNA. May also play a role in the epigenetic regulation of gene expression by participating in DNA demethylation. From Rattus norvegicus (Rat).
   1249..4398    +  CDS            cas9: CAS9_STAAU - Experimental evidence at protein level: Swiss-Prot protein existence level 1. CRISPR (clustered regularly interspaced short palindromic repeat) is an adaptive immune system that provides protection against mobile genetic elements (viruses, transposable elements and conjugative plasmids). CRISPR clusters contain spacers, sequences complementary to antecedent mobile elements, and target invading nucleic acids. CRISPR clusters are transcribed and processed into CRISPR RNA (crRNA). In type II CRISPR systems correct processing of pre-crRNA requires a trans- encoded small RNA (tracrRNA)
   4714..4962    +  CDS            UGI: UNGI_BPPB2 - Experimental evidence at protein level: Swiss-Prot protein existence level 1. This protein binds specifically and reversibly to the host uracil-DNA glycosylase, preventing removal of uracil residues from PBS2 DNA by the host uracil-excision repair system. From Bacillus phage PBS2 (Bacteriophage PBS2).
   5092..5689    +  CDS            PuroR (fragment): puromycin N-acetyltransferase; pac from Streptomyces; confers resistance to puromycin
   5776..6000    +  polyA_signal   bGH poly(A) signal: bovine growth hormone polyadenylation signal
   6004..6025    +  promoter       SV40 promoter (fragment): SV40 enhancer and early promoter
   6030..6046    +  misc_feature   MCS (fragment): pBluescript multiple cloning site
   6095..6111    -  protein_bind   lac operator: The lac repressor binds to the lac operator to inhibit transcription in E. coli. This inhibition can be relieved by adding lactose or isopropyl-β-D-thiogalactopyranoside (IPTG). lac repressor encoded by lacI
   6119..6149    -  promoter       lac promoter: promoter for the E. coli lac operon
   6164..6185    -  protein_bind   CAP binding site: CAP binding activates transcription in the presence of cAMP. E. coli catabolite activator protein
   6198..6288    -  CDS            lacI (fragment): lac repressor; lacI; The lac repressor binds to the lac operator to inhibit transcription in E. coli. This inhibition can be relieved by adding lactose or isopropyl-β-D-thiogalactopyranoside (IPTG).
   6466..7054    -  rep_origin     ori: high-copy-number ColE1/pMB1/pBR322/pUC origin of replication
   7225..8085    -  CDS            AmpR: β-lactamase; bla; confers resistance to ampicillin, carbenicillin, and related antibiotics
   8086..8190    -  promoter       AmpR promoter: bla
   8261..8305    -  misc_feature   bom (fragment): basis of mobility region from pBR322
   8460..131     +  enhancer       CMV enhancer (across the origin): human cytomegalovirus immediate early enhancer
>Addgene plasmid #192135 | SchBE4max | addgene full sequence | sequence record 385761 | Addgene NGS Result
ATATGCCAAGTACGCCCCCTATTGACGTCAATGACGGTAAATGGCCCGCCTGGCATTATGCCCAGTACAT
GACCTTATGGGACTTTCCTACTTGGCAGTACATCTACGTATTAGTCATCGCTATTACCATGGTGATGCGG
TTTTGGCAGTACATCAATGGGCGTGGATAGCGGTTTGACTCACGGGGATTTCCAAGTCTCCACCCCATTG
ACGTCAATGGGAGTTTGTTTTGGCACCAAAATCAACGGGACTTTCCAAAATGTCGTAACAACTCCGCCCC
ATTGACGCAAATGGGCGGTAGGCGTGTACGGTGGGAGGTCTATATAAGCAGAGCTGGTTTAGTGAACCGT
CAGATCCGCTAGAGATCCGCGGCCGCTAATACGACTCACTATAGGGAGAGCCGCCACCATGAAACGGACA
GCCGACGGAAGCGAGTTCGAGTCACCAAAGAAGAAGCGGAAAGTCAGCAGTGAAACCGGACCAGTGGCAG
TGGACCCAACCCTGAGGAGACGGATTGAGCCCCATGAATTTGAAGTGTTCTTTGACCCAAGGGAGCTGAG
GAAGGAGACATGCCTGCTGTACGAGATCAAGTGGGGCACAAGCCACAAGATCTGGCGCCACAGCTCCAAG
AACACCACAAAGCACGTGGAAGTGAATTTCATCGAGAAGTTTACCTCCGAGCGGCACTTCTGCCCCTCTA
CCAGCTGTTCCATCACATGGTTTCTGTCTTGGAGCCCTTGCGGCGAGTGTTCCAAGGCCATCACCGAGTT
CCTGTCTCAGCACCCTAACGTGACCCTGGTCATCTACGTGGCCCGGCTGTATCACCACATGGACCAGCAG
AACAGGCAGGGCCTGCGCGATCTGGTGAATTCTGGCGTGACCATCCAGATCATGACAGCCCCAGAGTACG
ACTATTGCTGGCGGAACTTCGTGAATTATCCACCTGGCAAGGAGGCACACTGGCCAAGATACCCACCCCT
GTGGATGAAGCTGTATGCACTGGAGCTGCACGCAGGAATCCTGGGCCTGCCTCCATGTCTGAATATCCTG
CGGAGAAAGCAGCCCCAGCTGACATTTTTCACCATTGCTCTGCAGTCTTGTCACTATCAGCGGCTGCCTC
CTCATATTCTGTGGGCTACAGGCCTGAAGTCCGGAGGATCTAGCGGAGGCTCCTCTGGCTCTGAGACACC
TGGCACAAGCGAGAGCGCAACACCTGAAAGCAGCGGGGGCAGCAGCGGGGGGTCAACCAATTACATCCTG
GGCCTGGCCATCGGCATCACAAGCGTGGGCTACGGTATCGTGAACTCCGAGACTAGAGACATCATCGACG
CCGGAGTTAGACTGTTCCCCGAGGCCAACGTGAACAACAATGAAGGGAGAAGAAGCAAGAGAGGCGCCCG
GAGACTCAAAAGGCGGCGCATCCACAGACTGGAACGGGTGAAGCAGCTGCTGGCCGAGTATGAACTGGTG
GACAGCAGCAGCATCCCCCACAGCACAAACCCTTACGAGATCAGAGTTAGAGGCCTGAGAGAAGAGCTGA
GCAAGGACGAGCTAGTCATCGCTCTGCTCCATATCGCTAAGCGCCGGGGAATCCATAACGTGAACGTGGT
CATAGACGACAACGAAAGCAACAACGAGCTGAGCACGAAGGATCAGCTGAAAAAAAATGCTAAAGCCCTG
GAGGATAAGTACGTGTGCGAGCTGCAACTTGAAAGATTCAAGCAGGAGGGCAAAGTGCGGGGCGAGAGAA
ACAGATTCAAGACCGAAGATTTCGTGAAGGAAGCCAGACAGCTGCTGAACACCCAGACACAGTTCCACCC
CATCGACCAGAATTTCATCAACCAGTACATCCATCTGATCGAAACCAGAAGAGAATACTTCGAGGGCCCC
GGAGAAGGCTCCCCTTACGGCTGGGAGGGAAATATCAAGAAGTGGTACGAGCAGATGATGGGCCACTGTA
CCTACTTTCCAGACGAGCTTCGGAGCGTGAAGTACGCCTACAGCGCTGATCTGTTCAACGCCCTGAATGA
CCTGAACAATCTGGTGATCACCAGAGACGAGGACAGCAAGCTCAACTACGGCGAGAAATTTCAGATCATC
GAAAACGTGTTCAAACAGAAGAAAACACCTAATCTGAAGCAGATCGCCAAGGAAATCGGCGTGAACGAGA
CAGACATCAAGGGCTATAGAGTGAATAAGAGCGACAAGCCCCAGTTTACCTCTTTCAAGCTGTACCACGA
TCTGAAGGAAATCTTCGAGCACACCGAATACCTGAACGACGCCCAGCTGATGGACAACATCGCCGAGATC
ATCACCATCTACCAGGACCCAGAGAGCATCATCTCTGCACTGAACGAGCTGCCTGAGCTGCTGACCGAGA
ATGAGAAGCAGCAGATCTCCCAGCTGACAGGATACTCTGGCACACACAGACTGAGCCTGAAGTGCATCAA
CCTGCTGATCGACGACCTCTGGGAGAGCAGCCTGAACCAGATGGAACTGTTCACCAAGCTAAACCTGAAG
CCTAAGAAGGTGGACCTGAGCCAGCAAAACAAGATCCCAACAAACCTGGTCGAGGAATTTATTCTGAGCC
CTGTGGTGAAGCGGGCCTTTATCCAATCTATCGAGGTGGTCAATGCCGTGATCGAAAAATACGGCTTGCC
TGATGATATCATCATCGAACTGGCCCGGGAGAACAACAGCGATGATAGAAGAAAGTTTCTGAAGAAACTG
CAAAAACAGAATGAGGAAACCCGCAAGCAGGTTGAGAAGGTTCTGAAAGAGTACGGCAATGACAACGCCA
AGAGAATGGTGCAGAAAATCAAGCTGCACGACATGCAGGAGGGCAAATGTCTGTACAGTCTGAAGGACAT
ACCCCTGGACGACCTGCTGAGAAACCCCACACACTACGAAGTGGACCACATCATCCCCAGAAGCGTGGCC
TTCGACAACTCAATCCACAACAAGGTGCTGGTGAGAGCTGAAGAAAACAGTAAAAAGGGCAACCGGACCC
CTTACCAGTACCTGAACAGCTCTGAAAGCTCTCTGAGCTACAACGAATTCAAGCAGCACATCCTAAACCT
CTCTAAGACCAAAGACCGGATCTCGAAAAAGAAACGAGAGTACCTGCTGGAAGAAAGAGATATCAACAAA
TTTGACGTGCAGAAGGAATTCATCAACCGGAACCTGGTTGATACACGGTACGCCACCAGAGAGCTGACCA
GCCTGCTGAAAGCCTATTTTTCCGCCAATCAGCTGGACGTGAAGGTGAAAACCATCAACGGCAGCTTCAC
CAACTACCTGAGAAAGGTGTGGAAGTTCGACAAGGACCGGAATAAGGGCTACAAGCACCACGCCGAGGAC
GCCCTGATCATTGCCAACGCCGACTTCCTGTTTAAGCACGACAAGAAGCTGAAGAACGTGACCAAGATCC
TGGATGCCCCTGGCCAGGAGGTGGACAGCAGCCGGACCAGCGTGCAGAGCGAGGACGAGTTCAACGAGAT
GTTCGAAAACACACAGAAGGTCACCGCCATCAGAAACTTCGAGATCCAGAAGTTCAGCCACCGGGTGGAT
AAGAAGCCTAACCGGCAGCTGATAAACGACACCCTGTACAGCACCAGAAACATCGAGGGCACCGAGTACG
TGGTGCAGACCCTGAAGAACATCTACTCTAAGGACAACAAAGATCTGAAGAAGCTCATCGAGAAGGACCC
CAGCAAGTTCCTGATGTACCAACACGACCCAAAGACCTTCGAGAAGATCCAGATGATCATGAAGCAATAC
TCTGATGAAAGCAATCCTCTGGCTAAATATTACGAGGAAAAGCAAGAGTTCATCACAAAATACGCCAAGA
GAGGCGACGGCCCTCCTATCAAGAGTCTGAAGTATATCGGCAACTCCGTGGGCAGCCACCTGCAGATTAC
AAAAGGCTTCAAGAACAGCAACTACAAGCTGGTGAAACTCTCCAAGAAATCCTTCAGATTTGACGTGTAC
AAGACATCTCAGGGCTATAAGATGGTTCCTATTTCTTACCTGGATGTGAAGAAGAAGGACAACTACTACG
TGATCCCTTGCGAGATCTATAGAGATCTGATGAAAATGAAGAAAGTGAACAAGGAGGACCTGTTCATCGG
ATCATTCTACTACAACGATCTGATCAAGGTGGAAGATGATCTGTACAAGGTGATCGGCGTGAACCACATC
GAGACAAACCGGATTGAGGTGGACAAGATCGATATCAGATACAAGGACTACTGCGCCCTGAACGGCATCA
AGACCCCTAGACTGTACAAAACCATCGGAAAAAACACCAAGAATATCGAGAAGTACACCACCGACATCCT
GGGAAATCTCTATAAGGCTACACCGCCTAAGAAACCTCAGCTGATTTTCAAGCGTGGAATGGAAAGCGGC
GGGAGCGGCGGGAGCGGGGGGAGCACTAATCTGAGCGACATCATTGAGAAGGAGACTGGGAAACAGCTGG
TCATTCAGGAGTCCATCCTGATGCTGCCTGAGGAGGTGGAGGAAGTGATCGGCAACAAGCCAGAGTCTGA
CATCCTGGTGCACACCGCCTACGACGAGTCCACAGATGAGAATGTGATGCTGCTGACCTCTGACGCCCCC
GAGTATAAGCCTTGGGCCCTGGTCATCCAGGATTCTAACGGCGAGAATAAGATCAAGATGCTGAGCGGAG
GATCCGGAGGATCTGGAGGCAGCACCAACCTGTCTGACATCATCGAGAAGGAGACAGGCAAGCAGCTGGT
CATCCAGGAGAGCATCCTGATGCTGCCCGAAGAAGTCGAAGAAGTGATCGGAAACAAGCCTGAGAGCGAT
ATCCTGGTCCATACCGCCTACGACGAGAGTACCGACGAAAATGTGATGCTGCTGACATCCGACGCCCCAG
AGTATAAGCCCTGGGCTCTGGTCATCCAGGATTCCAACGGAGAGAACAAAATCAAAATGCTGTCTGGCGG
CTCAAAAAGAACCGCCGACGGCAGCGAATTCGAGCCCAAGAAGAAGAGGAAAGTCGGAAGCGGAGCTACT
AACTTCAGCCTGCTGAAGCAGGCTGGAGACGTGGAGGAGAACCCTGGACCTATGACCGAGTACAAGCCCA
CGGTGCGCCTCGCCACCCGCGACGACGTCCCCAGGGCCGTACGCACCCTCGCCGCCGCGTTCGCCGACTA
CCCCGCCACGCGCCACACCGTCGATCCGGACCGCCACATCGAGCGGGTCACCGAGCTGCAAGAACTCTTC
CTCACGCGCGTCGGGCTCGACATCGGCAAGGTGTGGGTCGCGGACGACGGCGCCGCGGTGGCGGTCTGGA
CCACGCCGGAGAGCGTCGAAGCGGGGGCGGTGTTCGCCGAGATCGGCCCGCGCATGGCCGAGTTGAGCGG
TTCCCGGCTGGCCGCGCAGCAACAGATGGAAGGCCTCCTGGCGCCGCACCGGCCCAAGGAGCCCGCGTGG
TTCCTGGCCACCGTCGGAGTCTCGCCCGACCACCAGGGCAAGGGTCTGGGCAGCGCCGTCGTGCTCCCCG
GAGTGGAGGCGGCCGAGCGCGCCGGGGTGCCCGCCTTCCTGGAGACCTCCGCGCCCCGCAACCTCCCCTT
CTACGAGCGGCTCGGCTTCACCGTCACCGCCGACGTCGAGGTGCCCGAAGGACCGCGCACCTGGTGCATG
ACCCGCAAGCCCGGTGCCTCTGGTGGTTCTCCCAAGAAGAAAAGGAAAGTCTAACCGGTCATCATCACCA
TCACCATTGAGTTTAAACCCGCTGATCAGCCTCGACTGTGCCTTCTAGTTGCCAGCCATCTGTTGTTTGC
CCCTCCCCCGTGCCTTCCTTGACCCTGGAAGGTGCCACTCCCACTGTCCTTTCCTAATAAAATGAGGAAA
TTGCATCGCATTGTCTGAGTAGGTGTCATTCTATTCTGGGGGGTGGGGTGGGGCAGGACAGCAAGGGGGA
GGATTGGGAAGACAATAGCAGGCATGCTGGGGATGCGGTGGGCTCTATGGCTTCTGAGGCGGAAAGAACC
AGCTGGGGCTCGATACCGTCGACCTCTAGCTAGAGCTTGGCGTAATCATGGTCATAGCTGTTTCCTGTGT
GAAATTGTTATCCGCTCACAATTCCACACAACATACGAGCCGGAAGCATAAAGTGTAAAGCCTAGGATGC
CTAATGAGTGAGCTAACTCACATTAATTGCGTTGCGCTCACTGCCCGCTTTCCAGTCGGGAAACCTGTCG
TGCCAGCTGCATTAATGAATCGGCCAACGCGCGGGAAGAGGCGGTTTGCGTATTGGGCCGCTTCCTCGCT
CACTGACTCGCTGCGCTCGGTCGTTCGGCTGCGGCGAGCGGTATCAGCTCACTCAAAGGCGGTAATACGG
TTATCCACAGAATCAGGGGATAACGCAGGAAAGAACATGTGAGCAAAAGGCCAGCAAAAGGCCAGGAACC
GTAAAAAGGCCGCGTTGCTGGCGTTTTTCCATAGGCTCCGCCCCCCTGACGAGCATCACAAAAATCGACG
CTCAAGTCAGAGGTGGCGAAACCCGACAGGACTATAAAGATACCAGGCGTTTCCCCCTGGAAGCTCCCTC
GTGCGCTCTCCTGTTCCGACCCTGCCGCTTACCGGATACCTGTCCGCCTTTCTCCCTTCGGGAAGCGTGG
CGCTTTCTCATAGCTCACGCTGTAGGTATCTCAGTTCGGTGTAGGTCGTTCGCTCCAAGCTGGGCTGTGT
GCACGAACCCCCCGTTCAGCCCGACCGCTGCGCCTTATCCGGTAACTATCGTCTTGAGTCCAACCCGGTA
AGACACGACTTATCGCCACTGGCAGCAGCCACTGGTAACAGGATTAGCAGAGCGAGGTATGTAGGCGGTG
CTACAGAGTTCTTGAAGTGGTGGCCTAACTACGGCTACACTAGAAGAACAGTATTTGGTATCTGCGCTCT
GCTGAAGCCAGTTACCTTCGGAAAAAGAGTTGGTAGCTCTTGATCCGGCAAACAAACCACCGCTGGTAGC
GGTGGTTTTTTTGTTTGCAAGCAGCAGATTACGCGCAGAAAAAAAGGATCTCAAGAAGATCCTTTGATCT
TTTCTACGGGGTCTGACRCTCAGTGGAACGAAAACTCACGTTAAGGGATTTTGGTCATGAGATTATCAAA
AAGGATCTTCACCTAGATCCTTTTAAATTAAAAATGAAGTTTTAAATCAATCTAAAGTATATATGAGTAA
ACTTGGTCTGACAGTTACCAATGCTTAATCAGTGAGGCACCTATCTCAGCGATCTGTCTATTTCGTTCAT
CCATAGTTGCCTGACTCCCCGTCGTGTAGATAACTACGATACGGGAGGGCTTACCATCTGGCCCCAGTGC
TGCAATGATACCGCGAGACCCACGCTCACCGGCTCCAGATTTATCAGCAATAAACCAGCCAGCCGGAAGG
GCCGAGCGCAGAAGTGGTCCTGCAACTTTATCCGCCTCCATCCAGTCTATTAATTGTTGCCGGGAAGCTA
GAGTAAGTAGTTCGCCAGTTAATAGTTTGCGCAACGTTGTTGCCATTGCTACAGGCATCGTGGTGTCACG
CTCGTCGTTTGGTATGGCTTCATTCAGCTCCGGTTCCCAACGATCAAGGCGAGTTACATGATCCCCCATG
TTGTGCAAAAAAGCGGTTAGCTCCTTCGGTCCTCCGATCGTTGTCAGAAGTAAGTTGGCCGCAGTGTTAT
CACTCATGGTTATGGCAGCACTGCATAATTCTCTTACTGTCATGCCATCCGTAAGATGCTTTTCTGTGAC
TGGTGAGTACTCAACCAAGTCATTCTGAGAATAGTGTATGCGGCGACCGAGTTGCTCTTGCCCGGCGTCA
ATACGGGATAATACCGCGCCACATAGCAGAACTTTAAAAGTGCTCATCATTGGAAAACGTTCTTCGGGGC
GAAAACTCTCAAGGATCTTACCGCTGTTGAGATCCAGTTCGATGTAACCCACTCGTGCACCCAACTGATC
TTCAGCATCTTTTACTTTCACCAGCGTTTCTGGGTGAGCAAAAACAGGAAGGCAAAATGCCGCAAAAAAG
GGAATAAGGGCGACACGGAAATGTTGAATACTCATACTCTTCCTTTTTCAATATTATTGAAGCATTTATC
AGGGTTATTGTCTCATGAGCGGATACATATTTGAATGTATTTAGAAAAATAAACAAATAGGGGTTCCGCG
CACATTTCCCCGAAAAGTGCCACCTGACGTCGACGGATCGGGAGATCGATCTCCCGATCCCCTAGGGTCG
ACTCTCAGTACAATCTGCTCTGATGCCGCATAGTTAAGCCAGTATCTGCTCCCTGCTTGTGTGTTGGAGG
TCGCTGAGTAGTGCGCGAGCAAAATTTAAGCTACAACAAGGCAAGGCTTGACCGACAATTGCATGAAGAA
TCTGCTTAGGGTTAGGCGTTTTGCGCTGCTTCGCGATGTACGGGCCAGATATACGCGTTGACATTGATTA
TTGACTAGTTATTAATAGTAATCAATTACGGGGTCATTAGTTCATAGCCCATATATGGAGTTCCGCGTTA
CATAACTTACGGTAAATGGCCCGCCTGGCTGACCGCCCAACGACCCCCGCCCATTGACGTCAATAATGAC
GTATGTTCCCATAGTAACGCCAATAGGGACTTTCCATTGACGTCAATGGGTGGAGTATTTACGGTAAACT
GCCCACTTGGCAGTACATCAAGTGTATC
